>Addgene plasmid #224565 | pCAG-Cas13d-T2A-Citrine | addgene full sequence | sequence record 451480 | Addgene NGS Result
GAAGATCCTTTGATCTTTTCTACGGGGTCTGACGCTCAGTGGAACGAAAACTCACGTTAAGGGATTTTGG
TCATGAGATTATCAAAAAGGATCTTCACCTAGATCCTTTTAAATTAAAAATGAAGTTTTAAATCAATCTA
AAGTATATATGAGTAAACTTGGTCTGACAGTTACCAATGCTTAATCAGTGAGGCACCTATCTCAGCGATC
TGTCTATTTCGTTCATCCATAGTTGCCTGACTCCCCGTCGTGTAGATAACTACGATACGGGAGGGCTTAC
CATCTGGCCCCAGTGCTGCAATGATACCGCGAGACCCACGCTCACCGGCTCCAGATTTATCAGCAATAAA
CCAGCCAGCCGGAAGGGCCGAGCGCAGAAGTGGTCCTGCAACTTTATCCGCCTCCATCCAGTCTATTAAT
TGTTGCCGGGAAGCTAGAGTAAGTAGTTCGCCAGTTAATAGTTTGCGCAACGTTGTTGCCATTGCTACAG
GCATCGTGGTGTCACGCTCGTCGTTTGGTATGGCTTCATTCAGCTCCGGTTCCCAACGATCAAGGCGAGT
TACATGATCCCCCATGTTGTGCAAAAAAGCGGTTAGCTCCTTCGGTCCTCCGATCGTTGTCAGAAGTAAG
TTGGCCGCAGTGTTATCACTCATGGTTATGGCAGCACTGCATAATTCTCTTACTGTCATGCCATCCGTAA
GATGCTTTTCTGTGACTGGTGAGTACTCAACCAAGTCATTCTGAGAATAGTGTATGCGGCGACCGAGTTG
CTCTTGCCCGGCGTCAATACGGGATAATACCGCGCCACATAGCAGAACTTTAAAAGTGCTCATCATTGGA
AAACGTTCTTCGGGGCGAAAACTCTCAAGGATCTTACCGCTGTTGAGATCCAGTTCGATGTAACCCACTC
GTGCACCCAACTGATCTTCAGCATCTTTTACTTTCACCAGCGTTTCTGGGTGAGCAAAAACAGGAAGGCA
AAATGCCGCAAAAAAGGGAATAAGGGCGACACGGAAATGTTGAATACTCATACTCTTCCTTTTTCAATAT
TATTGAAGCATTTATCAGGGTTATTGTCTCATGAGCGGATACATATTTGAATGTATTTAGAAAAATAAAC
AAATAGGGGTTCCGCGCACATTTCCCCGAAAAGTGCCACCTGGGTCGACATTGATTATTGACTAGTTATT
AATAGTAATCAATTACGGGGTCATTAGTTCATAGCCCATATATGGAGTTCCGCGTTACATAACTTACGGT
AAATGGCCCGCCTGGCTGACCGCCCAACGACCCCCGCCCATTGACGTCAATAATGACGTATGTTCCCATA
GTAACGCCAATAGGGACTTTCCATTGACGTCAATGGGTGGAGTATTTACGGTAAACTGCCCACTTGGCAG
TACATCAAGTGTATCATATGCCAAGTACGCCCCCTATTGACGTCAATGACGGTAAATGGCCCGCCTGGCA
TTATGCCCAGTACATGACCTTATGGGACTTTCCTACTTGGCAGTACATCTACGTATTAGTCATCGCTATT
ACCATGGTCGAGGTGAGCCCCACGTTCTGCTTCACTCTCCCCATCTCCCCCCCCTCCCCACCCCCAATTT
TGTATTTATTTATTTTTTAATTATTTTGTGCAGCGATGGGGGCGGGGGGGGGGGGGGGCGCGCGCCAGGC
GGGGCGGGGCGGGGCGAGGCGGAGAGGTGCGGCGGCAGCCAATCAGAGCGGCGCGCTCCGAAAGTTTCCT
TTTATGGCGAGGCGGCGGCGGCGGCGGCCCTATAAAAAGCGAAGCGCGCGGCGGGCGGGAGTCGCTGCGC
GCTGCCTTCGCCCCGTGCCCCGCTCCGCCGCCGCCTCGCGCCGCCCGCCCCGGCTCTGACTGACCGCGTT
ACTCCCACAGGTGAGCGGGCGGGACGGCCCTTCTCCTCCGGGCTGTAATTAGCGCTTGGTTTAATGACGG
CTTGTTTCTTTTCTGTGGCTGCGTGAAAGCCTTGAGGGGCTCCGGGAGGGCCCTTTGTGCGGGGGGAGCG
GCTCGGGGGGTGCGTGCGTGTGTGTGTGCGTGGGGAGCGCCGCGTGCGGCTCCGCGCTGCCCGGCGGCTG
TGAGCGCTGCGGGCGCGGCGCGGGGCTTTGTGCGCTCCGCAGTGTGCGCGAGGGGAGCGCGGCCGGGGGC
GGTGCCCCGCGGTGCGGGGGGGGCTGCGAGGGGAACAAAGGCTGCGTGCGGGGTGTGTGCGTGGGGGGGT
GAGCAGGGGGTGTGGGCGCGTCGGTCGGGCTGCAACCCCCCCTGCACCCCCCTCCCCGAGTTGCTGAGCA
CGGCCCGGCTTCGGGTGCGGGGCTCCGTACGGGGCGTGGCGCGGGGCTCGCCGTGCCGGGCGGGGGGTGG
CGGCAGGTGGGGGTGCCGGGCGGGGCGGGGCCGCCTCGGGCCGGGGAGGGCTCGGGGGAGGGGCGCGGCG
GCCCCCGGAGCGCCGGCGGCTGTCGAGGCGCGGCGAGCCGCAGCCATTGCCTTTTATGGTAATCGTGCGA
GAGGGCGCAGGGACTTCCTTTGTCCCAAATCTGTGCGGAGCCGAAATCTGGGAGGCGCCGCCGCACCCCC
TCTAGCGGGCGCGGGGCGAAGCGGTGCGGCGCCGGCAGGAAGGAAATGGGCGGGGAGGGCCTTCGTGCGT
CGCCGCGCCGCCGTCCCCTTCTCCCTCTCCAGCCTCGGGGCTGTCCGCGGGGGGACGGCTGCCTTCGGGG
GGGACGGGGCAGGGCGGGGTTCGGCTTCTGGCGTGTGACCGGCGGCTCTAGAGCCTCTGCTAACCATGTT
CATGCCTTCTTCTTTTTCCTACAGCTCCTGGGCAACGTGCTGGTTATTGTGCTGTCTCATCATTTTGGCA
AAGAATTGCTCGAGAGTTCGAAGCCTTAAGTACGCGTAGGCGCGCCTTAATTAACGTTTAAACATGCATG
CAAATGGCTAGCGCCACCATGATCGAGAAGAAGAAGTCCTTCGCCAAGGGCATGGGCGTGAAGTCCACAC
TCGTGTCCGGCTCCAAAGTGTACATGACAACCTTCGCCGAAGGCAGCGACGCCAGGCTGGAAAAGATCGT
GGAGGGCGACAGCATCAGGAGCGTGAATGAGGGCGAGGCCTTCAGCGCTGAAATGGCCGATAAAAACGCC
GGCTATAAGATCGGCAACGCCAAATTCAGCCATCCTAAGGGCTACGCCGTGGTGGCTAACAACCCTCTGT
ATACAGGACCCGTCCAGCAGGATATGCTCGGCCTGAAGGAAACTCTGGAAAAGAGGTACTTCGGCGAGAG
CGCTGATGGCAATGACAATATTTGTATCCAGGTGATCCATAACATCCTGGACATTGAAAAAATCCTCGCC
GAATACATTACCAACGCCGCCTACGCCGTCAACAATATCTCCGGCCTGGATAAGGACATTATTGGATTCG
GCAAGTTCTCCACAGTGTATACCTACGACGAATTCAAAGACCCCGAGCACCATAGGGCCGCTTTCAACAA
TAACGATAAGCTCATCAACGCCATCAAGGCCCAGTATGACGAGTTCGACAACTTCCTCGATAACCCCAGA
CTCGGCTATTTCGGCCAGGCCTTTTTCAGCAAGGAGGGCAGAAATTACATCATCAATTACGGCAACGAAT
GCTATGACATTCTGGCCCTCCTGAGCGGACTGAGGCACTGGGTGGTCCATAACAACGAAGAAGAGTCCAG
GATCTCCAGGACCTGGCTCTACAACCTCGATAAGAACCTCGACAACGAATACATCTCCACCCTCAACTAC
CTCTACGACAGGATCACCAATGAGCTGACCAACTCCTTCTCCAAGAACTCCGCCGCCAACGTGAACTATA
TTGCCGAAACTCTGGGAATCAACCCTGCCGAATTCGCCGAACAATATTTCAGATTCAGCATTATGAAAGA
GCAGAAAAACCTCGGATTCAATATCACCAAGCTCAGGGAAGTGATGCTGGACAGGAAGGATATGTCCGAG
ATCAGGAAAAATCATAAGGTGTTCGACTCCATCAGGACCAAGGTCTACACCATGATGGACTTTGTGATTT
ATAGGTATTACATCGAAGAGGATGCCAAGGTGGCTGCCGCCAATAAGTCCCTCCCCGATAATGAGAAGTC
CCTGAGCGAGAAGGATATCTTTGTGATTAACCTGAGGGGCTCCTTCAACGACGACCAGAAGGATGCCCTC
TACTACGATGAAGCTAATAGAATTTGGAGAAAGCTCGAAAATATCATGCACAACATCAAGGAATTTAGGG
GAAACAAGACAAGAGAGTATAAGAAGAAGGACGCCCCTAGACTGCCCAGAATCCTGCCCGCTGGCCGTGA
TGTTTCCGCCTTCAGCAAACTCATGTATGCCCTGACCATGTTCCTGGATGGCAAGGAGATCAACGACCTC
CTGACCACCCTGATTAATAAATTCGATAACATCCAGAGCTTCCTGAAGGTGATGCCTCTCATCGGAGTCA
ACGCTAAGTTCGTGGAGGAATACGCCTTTTTCAAAGACTCCGCCAAGATCGCCGATGAGCTGAGGCTGAT
CAAGTCCTTCGCTAGAATGGGAGAACCTATTGCCGATGCCAGGAGGGCCATGTATATCGACGCCATCCGT
ATTTTAGGAACCAACCTGTCCTATGATGAGCTCAAGGCCCTCGCCGACACCTTTTCCCTGGACGAGAACG
GAAACAAGCTCAAGAAAGGCAAGCACGGCATGAGAAATTTCATTATTAATAACGTGATCAGCAATAAAAG
GTTCCACTACCTGATCAGATACGGTGATCCTGCCCACCTCCATGAGATCGCCAAAAACGAGGCCGTGGTG
AAGTTCGTGCTCGGCAGGATCGCTGACATCCAGAAAAAACAGGGCCAGAACGGCAAGAACCAGATCGACA
GGTACTACGAAACTTGTATCGGAAAGGATAAGGGCAAGAGCGTGAGCGAAAAGGTGGACGCTCTCACAAA
GATCATCACCGGAATGAACTACGACCAATTCGACAAGAAAAGGAGCGTCATTGAGGACACCGGCAGGGAA
AACGCCGAGAGGGAGAAGTTTAAAAAGATCATCAGCCTGTACCTCACCGTGATCTACCACATCCTCAAGA
ATATTGTCAATATCAACGCCAGGTACGTCATCGGATTCCATTGCGTCGAGCGTGATGCTCAACTGTACAA
GGAGAAAGGCTACGACATCAATCTCAAGAAACTGGAAGAGAAGGGATTCAGCTCCGTCACCAAGCTCTGC
GCTGGCATTGATGAAACTGCCCCCGATAAGAGAAAGGACGTGGAAAAGGAGATGGCTGAAAGAGCCAAGG
AGAGCATTGACAGCCTCGAGAGCGCCAACCCCAAGCTGTATGCCAATTACATCAAATACAGCGACGAGAA
GAAAGCCGAGGAGTTCACCAGGCAGATTAACAGGGAGAAGGCCAAAACCGCCCTGAACGCCTACCTGAGG
AACACCAAGTGGAATGTGATCATCAGGGAGGACCTCCTGAGAATTGACAACAAGACATGTACCCTGTTCA
GAAACAAGGCCGTCCACCTGGAAGTGGCCAGGTATGTCCACGCCTATATCAACGACATTGCCGAGGTCAA
TTCCTACTTCCAACTGTACCATTACATCATGCAGAGAATTATCATGAATGAGAGGTACGAGAAAAGCAGC
GGAAAGGTGTCCGAGTACTTCGACGCTGTGAATGACGAGAAGAAGTACAACGATAGGCTCCTGAAACTGC
TGTGTGTGCCTTTCGGCTACTGTATCCCCAGGTTTAAGAACCTGAGCATCGAGGCCCTGTTCGATAGGAA
CGAGGCCGCCAAGTTCGACAAGGAGAAAAAGAAGGTGTCCGGCAATTCCATCGATGACTACAAGGACGAC
GATGACAAGGGTACCGAGGGCAGGGGAAGTCTTCTAACATGCGGGGACGTGGAGGAAAATCCCGGGCCCA
CCGGTATGGTGAGCAAGGGCGAGGAGCTGTTCACCGGGGTGGTGCCCATCCTGGTCGAGCTGGACGGCGA
CGTAAACGGCCACAAGTTCAGCGTGTCCGGCGAGGGCGAGGGCGATGCCACCTACGGCAAGCTGACCCTG
AAGTTCATCTGCACCACCGGCAAGCTGCCCGTGCCCTGGCCCACCCTCGTGACCACCTTCGGCTACGGCC
TGATGTGCTTCGCCCGCTACCCCGACCACATGAAGCAGCACGACTTCTTCAAGTCCGCCATGCCCGAAGG
CTACGTCCAGGAGCGCACCATCTTCTTCAAGGACGACGGCAACTACAAGACCCGCGCCGAGGTGAAGTTC
GAGGGCGACACCCTGGTGAACCGCATCGAGCTGAAGGGCATCGACTTCAAGGAGGACGGCAACATCCTGG
GGCACAAGCTGGAGTACAACTACAACAGCCACAACGTCTATATCATGGCCGACAAGCAGAAGAACGGCAT
CAAGGTGAACTTCAAGATCCGCCACAACATCGAGGACGGCAGCGTGCAGCTCGCCGACCACTACCAGCAG
AACACCCCCATCGGCGACGGCCCCGTGCTGCTGCCCGACAACCACTACCTGAGCTACCAGTCCGCCCTGA
GCAAAGACCCCAACGAGAAGCGCGATCACATGGTCCTGCTGGAGTTCGTGACCGCCGCCGGGATCACTCT
CGGCATGGACGAGCTGTACAAGTGAGCGGCCGCAATTCACTCCTCAGGTGCAGGCTGCCTATCAGAAGGT
GGTGGCTGGTGTGGCCAATGCCCTGGCTCACAAATACCACTGAGATCTTTTTCCCTCTGCCAAAAATTAT
GGGGACATCATGAAGCCCCTTGAGCATCTGACTTCTGGCTAATAAAGGAAATTTATTTTCATTGCAATAG
TGTGTTGGAATTTTTTGTGTCTCTCACTCGGAAGGACATATGGGAGGGCAAATCATTTAAAACATCAGAA
TGAGTATTTGGTTTAGAGTTTGGCAACATATGCCCATATGCTGGCTGCCATGAACAAAGGTTGGCTATAA
AGAGGTCATCAGTATATGAAACAGCCCCCTGCTGTCCATTCCTTATTCCATAGAAAAGCCTTGACTTGAG
GTTAGATTTTTTTTATATTTTGTTTTGTGTTATTTTTTTCTTTAACATCCCTAAAATTTTCCTTACATGT
TTTACTAGCCAGATTTTTCCTCCTCTCCTGACTACTCCCAGTCATAGCTGTCCCTCTTCTCTTATGGAGA
TCCCTCGACCTGCACCGTCGACCAGCTGGTCGACGGTGCACCGTCGACCAGCTTGGCGTAATCATGGTCA
TAGCTGTTTCCTGTGTGAAATTGTTATCCGCTCACAATTCCACACAACATACGAGCCGGAAGCATAAAGT
GTAAAGCCTGGGGTGCCTAATGAGTGAGCTAACTCACATTAATTGCGTTGCGCTCACTGCCCGCTTTCCA
GTCGGGAAACCTGTCGTGCCAGCGGATCCGCATCTCAATTAGTCAGCAACCATAGTCCCGCCCCTAACTC
CGCCCATCCCGCCCCTAACTCCGCCCAGTTCCGCCCATTCTCCGCCCCATGGCTGACTAATTTTTTTTAT
TTATGCAGAGGCCGAGGCCGCCTCGGCCTCTGAGCTATTCCAGAAGTAGTGAGGAGGCTTTTTTGGAGGC
CTAGGCTTTTGCAAAAAGCTAACTTGTTTATTGCAGCTTATAATGGTTACAAATAAAGCAATAGCATCAC
AAATTTCACAAATAAAGCATTTTTTTCACTGCATTCTAGTTGTGGTTTGTCCAAACTCATCAATGTATCT
TATCATGTCTGGATCCGCTGCATTAATGAATCGGCCAACGCGCGGGGAGAGGCGGTTTGCGTATTGGGCG
CTCTTCCGCTTCCTCGCTCACTGACTCGCTGCGCTCGGTCGTTCGGCTGCGGCGAGCGGTATCAGCTCAC
TCAAAGGCGGTAATACGGTTATCCACAGAATCAGGGGATAACGCAGGAAAGAACATGTGAGCAAAAGGCC
AGCAAAAGGCCAGGAACCGTAAAAAGGCCGCGTTGCTGGCGTTTTTCCATAGGCTCCGCCCCCCTGACGA
GCATCACAAAAATCGACGCTCAAGTCAGAGGTGGCGAAACCCGACAGGACTATAAAGATACCAGGCGTTT
CCCCCTGGAAGCTCCCTCGTGCGCTCTCCTGTTCCGACCCTGCCGCTTACCGGATACCTGTCCGCCTTTC
TCCCTTCGGGAAGCGTGGCGCTTTCTCATAGCTCACGCTGTAGGTATCTCAGTTCGGTGTAGGTCGTTCG
CTCCAAGCTGGGCTGTGTGCACGAACCCCCCGTTCAGCCCGACCGCTGCGCCTTATCCGGTAACTATCGT
CTTGAGTCCAACCCGGTAAGACACGACTTATCGCCACTGGCAGCAGCCACTGGTAACAGGATTAGCAGAG
CGAGGTATGTAGGCGGTGCTACAGAGTTCTTGAAGTGGTGGCCTAACTACGGCTACACTAGAAGAACAGT
ATTTGGTATCTGCGCTCTGCTGAAGCCAGTTACCTTCGGAAAAAGAGTTGGTAGCTCTTGATCCGGCAAA
CAAACCACCGCTGGTAGCGGTGGTTTTTTTGTTTGCAAGCAGCAGATTACGCGCAGAAAAAAAGGATCTC
AA
Features (pLannotate 1.2.2; 20 found; start..end, strand, type, name):
    171..1031    -  CDS            AmpR: β-lactamase; bla; confers resistance to ampicillin, carbenicillin, and related antibiotics
   1032..1136    -  promoter       AmpR promoter: bla
   1167..1546    +  enhancer       CMV enhancer: human cytomegalovirus immediate early enhancer
   1548..1807    +  promoter       chicken β-actin promoter: contains a 21-bp deletion relative to the standard chicken β-actin promoter
   1808..2824    +  intron         chimeric intron: chimera between introns from chicken β-actin and rabbit β-globin
   2959..5859    +  CDS            RfxCas13d: RNA-targeting Type VI CRISPR protein from Ruminococcus flavefaciens strain XPD3002 (Konermann et al., 2018)
   5869..5889    +  CDS            FLAG (fragment): FLAG® epitope tag, followed by an enterokinase cleavage site
   5896..5945    +  CDS            T2A (fragment): 2A peptide from Thosea asigna virus capsid protein Eukaryotic ribosomes fail to insert a peptide bond between the Gly and Pro residues, yielding separate polypeptides.
   5956..6672    +  CDS            Citrine: Citrine is a basic (constitutively fluorescent) yellow fluorescent protein published in 2001, derived from Aequorea victoria. It has moderate acid sensitivity.
   6683..6760    +  CDS            HBB (fragment): HBB_PONPY - Experimental evidence at transcript level: Swiss-Prot protein existence level 2. Involved in oxygen transport from the lung to the various peripheral tissues. From Pongo pygmaeus (Bornean orangutan).
   6831..6886    +  polyA_signal   β-globin poly(A) signal: rabbit β-globin polyadenylation signal (Gil and Proudfoot, 1987)
   7301..7317    -  protein_bind   lac operator: The lac repressor binds to the lac operator to inhibit transcription in E. coli. This inhibition can be relieved by adding lactose or isopropyl-β-D-thiogalactopyranoside (IPTG). lac repressor encoded by lacI
   7325..7355    -  promoter       lac promoter: promoter for the E. coli lac operon
   7370..7391    -  protein_bind   CAP binding site: CAP binding activates transcription in the presence of cAMP. E. coli catabolite activator protein
   7404..7443    -  CDS            lacI (fragment): lac repressor; lacI; The lac repressor binds to the lac operator to inhibit transcription in E. coli. This inhibition can be relieved by adding lactose or isopropyl-β-D-thiogalactopyranoside (IPTG).
   7450..7472    +  promoter       SV40 promoter (fragment): SV40 enhancer and early promoter
   7496..7631    +  rep_origin     SV40 ori: SV40 origin of replication
   7651..7785    +  polyA_signal   SV40 poly(A) signal: SV40 polyadenylation signal
   7787..7841    -  CDS            lacI (fragment): lac repressor; lacI; The lac repressor binds to the lac operator to inhibit transcription in E. coli. This inhibition can be relieved by adding lactose or isopropyl-β-D-thiogalactopyranoside (IPTG).
   8024..8612    -  rep_origin     ori: high-copy-number ColE1/pMB1/pBR322/pUC origin of replication
