[The description below was written by a language model from this plasmid's Addgene catalogue record and pLannotate feature annotations shown in this document.]
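Description:
pCAG-Cas13d-T2A-Citrine is an 8.6 kb CRISPR expression plasmid for ubiquitous, constitutive production of the RNA-targeting nuclease RfxCas13d in vertebrate cells. It was built on the pCAG-memRFP backbone by excising the memRFP reporter and inserting the Cas13d-T2A-Citrine cassette between NheI and NotI sites, both of which remain intact. In bacteria it is maintained as a high-copy plasmid through a ColE1/pUC-type origin and selected with ampicillin via the β-lactamase gene. The backbone also carries remnants of lac regulatory sequence and a short SV40 region comprising an SV40 origin, a promoter fragment and a poly(A) signal.

Expression is driven by the CAG promoter, annotated here as the CMV immediate early enhancer, the chicken β-actin promoter and a chimeric chicken β-actin/rabbit β-globin intron. The transcript ends at a rabbit β-globin polyadenylation signal; the short "HBB" hit just downstream of Citrine most likely reflects β-globin-derived 3′ sequence rather than a functional coding region. The open reading frame encodes Cas13d from Ruminococcus flavefaciens, followed by a sequence matching part of a FLAG epitope, a T2A peptide and the yellow fluorescent protein Citrine. Ribosomal skipping at T2A yields Cas13d and Citrine as separate polypeptides from one mRNA, so Citrine fluorescence marks the cells that express the nuclease without being fused to it.

No guide RNA cassette is annotated, so the guide RNAs that direct Cas13d to its target transcripts must presumably be supplied separately. The associated publication describes the use of Cas13d for targeted knockdown of gene expression in chick embryos.
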