Addgene plasmid #224565: pCAG-Cas13d-T2A-Citrine
Purpose: Ubiquitous expression plasmid, contains CAG promoter (CMV immediate early enhancer and chicken beta actin promoter), Cas13d, and Citrine reporter.
Depositing lab: Erica Hutchins. Publication: CRISPR-Cas13d as a molecular tool to achieve targeted gene expression knockdown in chick embryos. Kim M, Hutchins EJ. Dev Biol. 2024 Nov 30:S0012-1606(24)00265-3. doi: 10.1016/j.ydbio.2024.11.013. PubMed 39622311.
Backbone
  Vector backbone: pCAG-memRFP
  Modifications to backbone: Excised memRFP
  Vector type: CRISPR
Growth in bacteria
  Bacterial resistance: Ampicillin, 100 μg/mL
  Growth temperature: 37°C
  Growth strain: DH5alpha
  Copy number: High Copy
Gene/Insert
  Gene/Insert name: Cas13d-T2A-Citrine
  Species: Ruminococcus flavefaciens
  Tag / fusion protein: T2A-Citrine (C terminal on insert)
  Cloning method: Restriction Enzyme; 5′ cloning site NheI (not destroyed); 3′ cloning site NotI (not destroyed)
  Sequencing primers: 5′ tacagctcctgggcaacgtg
Terms and licenses: Academic/Nonprofit Terms; Industry Terms: Not Available to Industry
How to cite: pCAG-Cas13d-T2A-Citrine was a gift from Erica Hutchins (Addgene plasmid # 224565 ; http://n2t.net/addgene:224565 ; RRID:Addgene_224565)
